Addgene plasmid #149342: Prham-M.AvaIII-p15A-aadA
Purpose: expresses M.AvaIII DNA methyltransferase (M.NsiI ortholog) in E. coli
Depositing lab: Ichiro Matsumura. Depositing organization: Emory University. Publication: Methylase-assisted subcloning for high throughput BioBrick assembly. Matsumura I. PeerJ. 2020 Sep 11;8:e9841. doi: 10.7717/peerj.9841. eCollection 2020. PubMed 32974095.
Backbone
  Vector backbone: pACYC
  Backbone manufacturer: EMD Millipore/Novagen
  Backbone size w/o insert (bp): 1724
  Total vector size (bp): 3247
  Vector type: Bacterial Expression
Growth in bacteria
  Bacterial resistance: Spectinomycin, 50 μg/mL
  Growth temperature: 37°C
  Growth strain: DH5alpha
  Growth instructions: Please use OmniMax 2 bacterial strain for expression.
  Copy number: Low Copy
Gene/Insert
  Gene/Insert name: M.AvaIII (alt name: AvaIII DNA methyltransferase)
  Species: Synthetic
  Insert size (bp): 887
  GenBank ID: BA000019 AP003581-AP003599
  Promoter: rhamnose
  Cloning method: Restriction Enzyme; 5′ cloning site XbaI (destroyed during cloning); 3′ cloning site SpeI (destroyed during cloning)
  Sequencing primers: 5′ part sequenced in different plasmid prior to subcloning; 3′ part sequenced in different plasmid prior to subcloning
Terms and licenses: Academic/Nonprofit Terms; Industry Terms: Not Available to Industry
How to cite: Prham-M.AvaIII-p15A-aadA was a gift from Ichiro Matsumura (Addgene plasmid # 149342 ; http://n2t.net/addgene:149342 ; RRID:Addgene_149342)
