[The description below was written by a language model from this plasmid's Addgene catalogue record and pLannotate feature annotations shown in this document.]
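Description:
Prham-M.AvaIII-p15A-aadA is a small (about 3.2 kb) bacterial expression plasmid built on a pACYC-type backbone for producing the AvaIII DNA methyltransferase in E. coli. It replicates from the p15A origin, which the record lists as low copy and which is compatible with ColE1-type plasmids, so it can coexist in a cell with common cloning vectors. Selection is by spectinomycin through the aadA aminoglycoside adenylyltransferase gene (also conferring streptomycin resistance), which the annotation places directly downstream of a bla (AmpR) promoter.

The payload is a synthetic M.AvaIII coding sequence of roughly 0.9 kb, described as an ortholog of M.NsiI. The automated annotation labels this region as a fragment of E. coli yhdJ, a homologous enzyme that methylates the second adenine of the NsiI recognition site; this reflects sequence similarity rather than the true identity of the insert. Expression is driven by the rhaB promoter of the rhaBAD operon, which sits at the end of the linearised map, immediately upstream of the gene across the circular junction, and gives tight L-rhamnose induction with glucose repression in hosts supplying RhaR and RhaS. The insert was introduced through XbaI and SpeI sites that were destroyed on ligation, consistent with BioBrick-style assembly. Short fragments annotated as RSF ori, bom, S-Tag and SET1, along with an antisense T7 terminator, appear to be backbone remnants rather than functional parts of the expression cassette.

The plasmid was made for methylase-assisted subcloning in high-throughput BioBrick assembly. Presumably, in vivo methylation protects the corresponding sites on co-resident DNA from restriction digestion.
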