Features (pLannotate 1.2.2; 10 found; start..end, strand, type, name):
     38..859     +  CDS            yhdJ (fragment): YHDJ_ECOLI - Experimental evidence at protein level: Swiss-Prot protein existence level 1. Methylates the second adenine of the NsiI recognition sequence (5'-ATGCAT-3'). From Escherichia coli (strain K12).
    946..1491    +  rep_origin     p15A ori: Plasmids containing the medium-copy-number p15A origin of replication can be propagated in E. coli cells that contain a second plasmid with the ColE1 origin.
   1579..1634    +  rep_origin     RSF ori (fragment): Plasmids containing the RSF 1030 origin of replication can be propagated in E. coli cells that contain additional plasmids with compatible origins.
   1733..1754    -  misc_feature   bom (fragment): basis of mobility region from pBR322
   1759..1850    +  promoter       AmpR promoter: bla
   1851..2642    +  CDS            SmR: aminoglycoside adenylyltransferase (Murphy, 1985); aadA; confers resistance to spectinomycin and streptomycin
   2813..2860    -  terminator     T7 terminator: transcription terminator for bacteriophage T7 RNA polymerase
   2868..2885    -  CDS            SET1 (fragment): solubility-enhancement tag derived from T7 phage gene 10B
   2915..2956    -  CDS            S-Tag (fragment): affinity and epitope tag derived from pancreatic ribonuclease A
   3116..3234    +  promoter       rhaB promoter: promoter of the E. coli rhaBAD operon, conferring tight induction with L-rhamnose and repression with D-glucose in the presence of RhaR and RhaS (Giacalone et al., 2006)
>Addgene plasmid #149342 | Prham-M.AvaIII-p15A-aadA | addgene full sequence | sequence record 300481 | Addgene NGS Result
CTAGATAAGGAGGTATAACATGTTTGAAACCTACGAAGACGAAGCGCATATCCTGTTCCACGGTGACGCG
CTGAACATCCTCTCTTCTAACATCCCGTCTGAATCTGTTGACCTGATCTTCATCGACCCGCCATACAACA
TCGGTAAACACTTTTCCAACTTCCACGACAAATGGGAGTCTGAAGAGGAATACGCGAACTGGGCGTACAA
GTGGCTGGACGAGTGCATTCGTGTGCTCAAGTCTCACGGTACTATTTACGTTATGACCTCTACTCAAGCG
ATGCCGTACTTCGACATCTACCTGCGTCAAAAACTGACCATCCTGAGCCGTATCGTTTGGCATTACGACT
CTTCTGGTGTTCAGGCGACCAAATACTTCGGTTCTATGTACGAACCGATCCTGCATTGCGTGAAGAACAA
GTCTAACTACATCTTCAACAGCGAAGAAATCAAGATCGAAGCGAAAACCGGTGCGCAGCGTAAACTGATC
GACTACCGTAAAGCGGTTCCGGCTCCGTACAACACCGAAAAAGTTCCGGGTAATGTGTGGTACTTCAGCC
GTGTACGTTACCGTATGCCGGAATATGAGAACCACCCGTCCCAGAAACCGGAATCTCTGATTGAGCGTAT
CATCCTGTCCTCTAGCAACGAGGATAGCCTGGTTCTGGACCCGTTCGCGGGTACTTTCACCGTTGCGTCT
GTTGCGAAACGTCTGGGTCGCAAAAGCATCTCTATCGAATCTCAGGAAGAGTACCTGAAAATCGGTCTGC
GTCGTGTTCTCGGTTGGGAGGAGTACAAAGGTGAACAACTGTCTCCGCCGATCAAAACCCACATCTCTCG
TAACAAATCTCACCAGTCTCTGGATTCTCTCCAGCAAAGCCTCTTTAATGCGGACACCACCGCGTGATAC
TAGAAATATTTTATCTGATTAATAAGATGATCTTCTTGAGATCGTTTTGGTCTGCGCGTAATCTCTTGCT
CTGAAAACGAAAAAACCGCCTTGCAGGGCGGTTTTTCGAAGGTTCTCTGAGCTACCAACTCTTTGAACCG
AGGTAACTGGCTTGGAGGAGCGCAGTCACCAAAACTTGTCCTTTCAGTTTAGCCTTAACCGGCGCATGAC
TTCAAGACTAACTCCTCTAAATCAATTACCAGTGGCTGCTGCCAGTGGTGCTTTTGCATGTCTTTCCGGG
TTGGACTCAAGACGATAGTTACCGGATAAGGCGCAGCGGTCGGACTGAACGGGGGGTTCGTGCATACAGT
CCAGCTTGGAGCGAACTGCCTACCCGGAACTGAGTGTCAGGCGTGGAATGAGACAAACGCGGCCATAACA
GCGGAATGACACCGGTAAACCGAAAGGCAGGAACAGGAGAGCGCACGAGGGAGCCGCCAGGGGGAAACGC
CTGGTATCTTTATAGTCCTGTCGGGTTTCGCCACCACTGATTTGAGCGTCAGATTTCGTGATGCTTGTCA
GGGGGGCGGAGCCTATGGAAAAACGGCTTTGCCGCGGCCCTCTCACTTCCCTGTTAAGTATCTTCCTGGC
ATCTTCCAGGAAATCTCCGCCCCGTTCGTAAGCCATTTCCGCTCGCCGCAGTCGAACGACCGAGCGTAGC
GAGTCAGTGAGCGAGGAAGCGGAATATATCCTGTATCACATATTCTGCTGACGCACCGGTGCAGCCTTTT
TTCTCCTGCCACATGAAGCACTTCACTGACACCCTCATCAGTGCCAACATAGTAAGCCAGTATACACTCC
GCTAGCTATTTGTTTATTTTTCTAAATACATTCAAATATGTATCCGCTCATGAGACAATAACCCTGATAA
ATGCTTCAATAATATTGAAAAAGGAAGAGTATGAGGGAAGCGGTGATCGCCGAAGTATCGACTCAACTAT
CAGAGGTAGTTGGCGTCATCGAGCGCCATCTCGAACCGACGTTGCTGGCCGTACATTTGTACGGCTCCGC
AGTGGATGGCGGCCTGAAGCCACACAGTGATATTGATTTGCTGGTTACGGTGACCGTAAGGCTTGATGAA
ACAACGCGGCGAGCTTTGATCAACGACCTTTTGGAAACTTCGGCTTCCCCTGGAGAGAGCGAGATTCTCC
GCGCTGTAGAAGTCACCATTGTTGTGCACGACGACATCATTCCGTGGCGTTATCCAGCTAAGCGCGAACT
GCAATTTGGAGAATGGCAGCGCAATGACATTCTTGCAGGTATCTTCGAGCCAGCCACGATCGACATTGAT
CTGGCTATCTTGCTGACAAAAGCAAGAGAACATAGCGTTGCCTTGGTAGGTCCAGCGGCGGAGGAACTCT
TTGATCCGGTTCCTGAACAGGATCTATTTGAGGCGCTAAATGAAACCTTAACGCTATGGAACTCGCCGCC
CGACTGGGCTGGCGATGAGCGAAATGTAGTGCTTACGTTGTCCCGCATTTGGTACAGCGCAGTAACCGGC
AAAATCGCGCCGAAGGATGTCGCTGCCGACTGGGCAATGGAGCGCCTGCCGGCCCAGTATCAGCCCGTCA
TACTTGAAGCTAGACAGGCTTATCTTGGACAAGAAGAAGATCGCTTGGCCTCGCGCGCAGATCAGTTGGA
AGAATTTGTCCACTACGTGAAAGGCGAGATCACCAAGGTAGTCGGCAAATAATGTCTAACAATTCGTTCA
AGCCGAGGGGCCGCAAGATCCGGCCACGATGACCCGGTCGTCGGTTCAGGGCAGGGTCGTTAAATAGCCG
CTTATGTCTATTGCTGGTTTACCGGTTTATTGACTACCGGAAGCAGTGTGACCGTGTGCTTCTCAAATGC
CTGAGGTTTCAGCAAAAAACCCCTCAAGACCCGTTTAGAGGCCCCAAGGGGTTATGCTAGTTATTGCTCA
GCGGTGGCAGCAGCCTAGGTTAATTAAGCTGCGCTAGTAGACGAGTCCATGTGCTGGCGTTCAAATTTCG
CAGCAGCGGTTTCTTTACCAGACTCGACAAGCTTACTAGAGGATGTCGTCAACACGGCGAAATAGTAATC
ACGAGGTCAGGTTCTTACCTTAAATTTTCGACGGAAAACCACGTAAAAAACGTCGATTTTTCAAGATACA
GCGTGAATTTTCAGGAAATGCGGTGAGCATCACATCACCACAATTCAGCAAATTGTGAACATCATCACGT
TCATCTTTCCCTGGTTGCCAATGGCCCATTTTCCTGTCAGTAACGAGAAGGTCGCGAATTGAGGCGCTTT
TTAGACTGGTCGTAATGAAATTCAGCTA
